Addgene plasmid #110178: pET29b-PD-E440Q
Purpose: Expresses propanediol dehydratase mutant E440Q in E. coli BL21(DE3)
Depositing lab: Emily Balskus. Depositing organization: Harvard University. Publication: A prominent glycyl radical enzyme in human gut microbiomes metabolizes trans-4-hydroxy-l-proline. Levin BJ, Huang YY, Peck SC, Wei Y, Martinez-Del Campo A, Marks JA, Franzosa EA, Huttenhower C, Balskus EP. Science. 2017 Feb 10;355(6325). pii: 355/6325/eaai8386. doi: 10.1126/science.aai8386. PubMed 28183913.
Backbone
  Vector backbone: pET-29 b (+)
  Backbone manufacturer: EMD Biosciences
  Backbone size w/o insert (bp): 5299
  Total vector size (bp): 7830
  Vector type: Bacterial Expression
Growth in bacteria
  Bacterial resistance: Kanamycin, 50 μg/mL
  Growth temperature: 37°C
  Growth strain: DH5alpha
  Copy number: Low Copy
Gene/Insert
  Gene/Insert name: Propanediol Dehydratase (alt names: PD; B12-Independent Propanediol Dehydratase)
  Species: Roseburia inulinivorans strain A2-194
  Insert size (bp): 2530
  Mutation: E440Q mutant
  GenBank ID: WP_007885173.1
  Promoter: T7
  Tag / fusion protein: S-tag (N terminal on backbone); His6 (C terminal on backbone)
  Cloning method: Restriction Enzyme; 5′ cloning site KpnI (not destroyed); 3′ cloning site XhoI (not destroyed)
  Sequencing primers: 5′ TAATACGACTCACTATAGGG; 3′ GCTAGTTATTGCTCAGCGG
Terms and licenses: Academic/Nonprofit Terms; Industry Terms: Not Available to Industry
How to cite: pET29b-PD-E440Q was a gift from Emily Balskus (Addgene plasmid # 110178 ; http://n2t.net/addgene:110178 ; RRID:Addgene_110178)
