[The description below was written by a language model from this plasmid's Addgene catalogue record and pLannotate feature annotations shown in this document.]
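Description:
pET29b-PD-E440Q is a bacterial expression plasmid of about 7.8 kb, built on the pET-29b(+) backbone for T7-driven protein production in E. coli BL21(DE3). It replicates from a pBR322-type ColE1 origin accompanied by the bom region and the rop gene, which holds copy number low, as the catalogue entry states. Selection is by kanamycin through the aph(3')-Ia (KanR) gene. An f1 origin is also present, and the short TcR and AmpR-promoter fragments in the annotation are backbone remnants rather than functional markers.

The insert, roughly 2.5 kb and cloned between KpnI and XhoI, encodes the B12-independent propanediol dehydratase of Roseburia inulinivorans strain A2-194 carrying the E440Q substitution. It lies downstream of a T7 promoter fused to a lac operator, followed by the T7 gene 10 ribosome binding site. The plasmid-borne lacI gene supplies repressor, so transcription stays off until IPTG is added in a host providing T7 RNA polymerase. The open reading frame is fused to the backbone's N-terminal S-tag and C-terminal His6 tag for detection and affinity purification, and it ends at the T7 terminator.

The automated annotation does not label the dehydratase itself. It does flag a grcA-like segment near the 3′ end of the insert, which is consistent with the conserved glycyl radical domain of this enzyme family. The "SET1" hit after the His tag is probably vector sequence and not a deliberate fusion. The sequenced and depositor records differ by only four nucleotides in length and share the same feature layout. The record does not explain the rationale for the E440Q change, but the construct is evidently meant for producing the mutant enzyme for biochemical comparison with the wild type.
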