Features (pLannotate 1.2.2; 20 found; start..end, strand, type, name):
     12..467     +  rep_origin     f1 ori (sequence partly withheld): f1 bacteriophage origin of replication; arrow indicates direction of (+) strand synthesis
    494..551     +  promoter       AmpR promoter (fragment): bla
    560..1375    -  CDS            KanR: aminoglycoside phosphotransferase; aph(3')-Ia; confers resistance to kanamycin in bacteria or G418 (Geneticin®) in eukaryotes
   1497..2085    +  rep_origin     ori: high-copy-number ColE1/pMB1/pBR322/pUC origin of replication
   2271..2413    -  misc_feature   bom: basis of mobility region from pBR322
   2515..2706    -  CDS            rop: Rop protein, which maintains plasmids at low copy number; rop
   2723..3103    +  CDS            YPB1_ECOLX: Protein predicted: Swiss-Prot protein existence level 4. From Escherichia coli.
   3175..3466    -  CDS            TcR (fragment): tetracycline efflux protein; tet; confers resistance to tetracycline
   3481..3502    -  protein_bind   CAP binding site: CAP binding activates transcription in the presence of cAMP. E. coli catabolite activator protein
   3515..4597    -  CDS            lacI: lac repressor; lacI; The lac repressor binds to the lac operator to inhibit transcription in E. coli. This inhibition can be relieved by adding lactose or isopropyl-β-D-thiogalactopyranoside (IPTG).
   4598..4675    -  promoter       lacI promoter: lacI
   4683..4962    -  CDS            TcR (fragment): tetracycline efflux protein; tet; confers resistance to tetracycline
   4988..5006    +  promoter       T7 promoter: promoter for bacteriophage T7 RNA polymerase
   5007..5031    +  protein_bind   lac operator: The lac repressor binds to the lac operator to inhibit transcription in E. coli. This inhibition can be relieved by adding lactose or isopropyl-β-D-thiogalactopyranoside (IPTG). lac repressor encoded by lacI
   5046..5068    +  RBS            RBS: efficient ribosome binding site from bacteriophage T7 gene 10 (Olins and Rangwala, 1989)
   5079..5123    +  CDS            S-Tag: affinity and epitope tag derived from pancreatic ribonuclease A
   7491..7649    +  CDS            grcA (fragment): GRCA_VIBC3 - Protein inferred from homology: Swiss-Prot protein existence level 3. Acts as a radical domain for damaged PFL and possibly other radical proteins. From Vibrio cholerae serotype O1 (strain ATCC 39541 / Classical Ogawa 395 / O395).
   7674..7691    +  CDS            9xHis (fragment): 9xHis affinity tag
   7701..7750    +  CDS            SET1 (fragment): solubility-enhancement tag derived from T7 phage gene 10B
   7758..7805    +  terminator     T7 terminator: transcription terminator for bacteriophage T7 RNA polymerase
>Addgene plasmid #110178 | pET29b-PD-E440Q | depositor full sequence | sequence record 207308 | pET29b-PD-E440Q sequence 7830 bps
TGGCGAATGGG
[124 nt withheld, positions 12-135]
C
[91 nt withheld, positions 137-227]
A
[49 nt withheld, positions 229-277]
CCTTTGACGTTGGAGTCCACGTTCTTT
[37 nt withheld, positions 305-341]
ACCCTATCTCGGTCTATTCTTTTGATTTATAAGGGATTTTGCCGATTTCGGCCTATTGGTTAAAAAATGA
GCTGATTTAACAAAAATTTAACGCGAATTTTAACAAAATATTAACGTTTACAATTTCAGGTGGCACTTTT
CGGGGAAATGTGCGCGGAACCCCTATTTGTTTATTTTTCTAAATACATTCAAATATGTATCCGCTCATGA
ATTAATTCTTAGAAAAACTCATCGAGCATCAAATGAAACTGCAATTTATTCATATCAGGATTATCAATAC
CATATTTTTGAAAAAGCCGTTTCTGTAATGAAGGAGAAAACTCACCGAGGCAGTTCCATAGGATGGCAAG
ATCCTGGTATCGGTCTGCGATTCCGACTCGTCCAACATCAATACAACCTATTAATTTCCCCTCGTCAAAA
ATAAGGTTATCAAGTGAGAAATCACCATGAGTGACGACTGAATCCGGTGAGAATGGCAAAAGTTTATGCA
TTTCTTTCCAGACTTGTTCAACAGGCCAGCCATTACGCTCGTCATCAAAATCACTCGCATCAACCAAACC
GTTATTCATTCGTGATTGCGCCTGAGCGAGACGAAATACGCGATCGCTGTTAAAAGGACAATTACAAACA
GGAATCGAATGCAACCGGCGCAGGAACACTGCCAGCGCATCAACAATATTTTCACCTGAATCAGGATATT
CTTCTAATACCTGGAATGCTGTTTTCCCGGGGATCGCAGTGGTGAGTAACCATGCATCATCAGGAGTACG
GATAAAATGCTTGATGGTCGGAAGAGGCATAAATTCCGTCAGCCAGTTTAGTCTGACCATCTCATCTGTA
ACATCATTGGCAACGCTACCTTTGCCATGTTTCAGAAACAACTCTGGCGCATCGGGCTTCCCATACAATC
GATAGATTGTCGCACCTGATTGCCCGACATTATCGCGAGCCCATTTATACCCATATAAATCAGCATCCAT
GTTGGAATTTAATCGCGGCCTAGAGCAAGACGTTTCCCGTTGAATATGGCTCATAACACCCCTTGTATTA
CTGTTTATGTAAGCAGACAGTTTTATTGTTCATGACCAAAATCCCTTAACGTGAGTTTTCGTTCCACTGA
GCGTCAGACCCCGTAGAAAAGATCAAAGGATCTTCTTGAGATCCTTTTTTTCTGCGCGTAATCTGCTGCT
TGCAAACAAAAAAACCACCGCTACCAGCGGTGGTTTGTTTGCCGGATCAAGAGCTACCAACTCTTTTTCC
GAAGGTAACTGGCTTCAGCAGAGCGCAGATACCAAATACTGTCCTTCTAGTGTAGCCGTAGTTAGGCCAC
CACTTCAAGAACTCTGTAGCACCGCCTACATACCTCGCTCTGCTAATCCTGTTACCAGTGGCTGCTGCCA
GTGGCGATAAGTCGTGTCTTACCGGGTTGGACTCAAGACGATAGTTACCGGATAAGGCGCAGCGGTCGGG
CTGAACGGGGGGTTCGTGCACACAGCCCAGCTTGGAGCGAACGACCTACACCGAACTGAGATACCTACAG
CGTGAGCTATGAGAAAGCGCCACGCTTCCCGAAGGGAGAAAGGCGGACAGGTATCCGGTAAGCGGCAGGG
TCGGAACAGGAGAGCGCACGAGGGAGCTTCCAGGGGGAAACGCCTGGTATCTTTATAGTCCTGTCGGGTT
TCGCCACCTCTGACTTGAGCGTCGATTTTTGTGATGCTCGTCAGGGGGGCGGAGCCTATGGAAAAACGCC
AGCAACGCGGCCTTTTTACGGTTCCTGGCCTTTTGCTGGCCTTTTGCTCACATGTTCTTTCCTGCGTTAT
CCCCTGATTCTGTGGATAACCGTATTACCGCCTTTGAGTGAGCTGATACCGCTCGCCGCAGCCGAACGAC
CGAGCGCAGCGAGTCAGTGAGCGAGGAAGCGGAAGAGCGCCTGATGCGGTATTTTCTCCTTACGCATCTG
TGCGGTATTTCACACCGCATATATGGTGCACTCTCAGTACAATCTGCTCTGATGCCGCATAGTTAAGCCA
GTATACACTCCGCTATCGCTACGTGACTGGGTCATGGCTGCGCCCCGACACCCGCCAACACCCGCTGACG
CGCCCTGACGGGCTTGTCTGCTCCCGGCATCCGCTTACAGACAAGCTGTGACCGTCTCCGGGAGCTGCAT
GTGTCAGAGGTTTTCACCGTCATCACCGAAACGCGCGAGGCAGCTGCGGTAAAGCTCATCAGCGTGGTCG
TGAAGCGATTCACAGATGTCTGCCTGTTCATCCGCGTCCAGCTCGTTGAGTTTCTCCAGAAGCGTTAATG
TCTGGCTTCTGATAAAGCGGGCCATGTTAAGGGCGGTTTTTTCCTGTTTGGTCACTGATGCCTCCGTGTA
AGGGGGATTTCTGTTCATGGGGGTAATGATACCGATGAAACGAGAGAGGATGCTCACGATACGGGTTACT
GATGATGAACATGCCCGGTTACTGGAACGTTGTGAGGGTAAACAACTGGCGGTATGGATGCGGCGGGACC
AGAGAAAAATCACTCAGGGTCAATGCCAGCGCTTCGTTAATACAGATGTAGGTGTTCCACAGGGTAGCCA
GCAGCATCCTGCGATGCAGATCCGGAACATAATGGTGCAGGGCGCTGACTTCCGCGTTTCCAGACTTTAC
GAAACACGGAAACCGAAGACCATTCATGTTGTTGCTCAGGTCGCAGACGTTTTGCAGCAGCAGTCGCTTC
ACGTTCGCTCGCGTATCGGTGATTCATTCTGCTAACCAGTAAGGCAACCCCGCCAGCCTAGCCGGGTCCT
CAACGACAGGAGCACGATCATGCGCACCCGTGGGGCCGCCATGCCGGCGATAATGGCCTGCTTCTCGCCG
AAACGTTTGGTGGCGGGACCAGTGACGAAGGCTTGAGCGAGGGCGTGCAAGATTCCGAATACCGCAAGCG
ACAGGCCGATCATCGTCGCGCTCCAGCGAAAGCGGTCCTCGCCGAAAATGACCCAGAGCGCTGCCGGCAC
CTGTCCTACGAGTTGCATGATAAAGAAGACAGTCATAAGTGCGGCGACGATAGTCATGCCCCGCGCCCAC
CGGAAGGAGCTGACTGGGTTGAAGGCTCTCAAGGGCATCGGTCGAGATCCCGGTGCCTAATGAGTGAGCT
AACTTACATTAATTGCGTTGCGCTCACTGCCCGCTTTCCAGTCGGGAAACCTGTCGTGCCAGCTGCATTA
ATGAATCGGCCAACGCGCGGGGAGAGGCGGTTTGCGTATTGGGCGCCAGGGTGGTTTTTCTTTTCACCAG
TGAGACGGGCAACAGCTGATTGCCCTTCACCGCCTGGCCCTGAGAGAGTTGCAGCAAGCGGTCCACGCTG
GTTTGCCCCAGCAGGCGAAAATCCTGTTTGATGGTGGTTAACGGCGGGATATAACATGAGCTGTCTTCGG
TATCGTCGTATCCCACTACCGAGATGTCCGCACCAACGCGCAGCCCGGACTCGGTAATGGCGCGCATTGC
GCCCAGCGCCATCTGATCGTTGGCAACCAGCATCGCAGTGGGAACGATGCCCTCATTCAGCATTTGCATG
GTTTGTTGAAAACCGGACATGGCACTCCAGTCGCCTTCCCGTTCCGCTATCGGCTGAATTTGATTGCGAG
TGAGATATTTATGCCAGCCAGCCAGACGCAGACGCGCCGAGACAGAACTTAATGGGCCCGCTAACAGCGC
GATTTGCTGGTGACCCAATGCGACCAGATGCTCCACGCCCAGTCGCGTACCGTCTTCATGGGAGAAAATA
ATACTGTTGATGGGTGTCTGGTCAGAGACATCAAGAAATAACGCCGGAACATTAGTGCAGGCAGCTTCCA
CAGCAATGGCATCCTGGTCATCCAGCGGATAGTTAATGATCAGCCCACTGACGCGTTGCGCGAGAAGATT
GTGCACCGCCGCTTTACAGGCTTCGACGCCGCTTCGTTCTACCATCGACACCACCACGCTGGCACCCAGT
TGATCGGCGCGAGATTTAATCGCCGCGACAATTTGCGACGGCGCGTGCAGGGCCAGACTGGAGGTGGCAA
CGCCAATCAGCAACGACTGTTTGCCCGCCAGTTGTTGTGCCACGCGGTTGGGAATGTAATTCAGCTCCGC
CATCGCCGCTTCCACTTTTTCCCGCGTTTTCGCAGAAACGTGGCTGGCCTGGTTCACCACGCGGGAAACG
GTCTGATAAGAGACACCGGCATACTCTGCGACATCGTATAACGTTACTGGTTTCACATTCACCACCCTGA
ATTGACTCTCTTCCGGGCGCTATCATGCCATACCGCGAAAGGTTTTGCGCCATTCGATGGTGTCCGGGAT
CTCGACGCTCTCCCTTATGCGACTCCTGCATTAGGAAGCAGCCCAGTAGTAGGTTGAGGCCGTTGAGCAC
CGCCGCCGCAAGGAATGGTGCATGCAAGGAGATGGCGCCCAACAGTCCCCCGGCCACGGGGCCTGCCACC
ATACCCACGCCGAAACAAGCGCTCATGAGCCCGAAGTGGCGAGCCCGATCTTCCCCATCGGTGATGTCGG
CGATATAGGCGCCAGCAACCGCACCTGTGGCGCCGGTGATGCCGGCCACGATGCGTCCGGCGTAGAGGAT
CGAGATCGATCTCGATCCCGCGAAATTAATACGACTCACTATAGGGGAATTGTGAGCGGATAACAATTCC
CCTCTAGAAATAATTTTGTTTAACTTTAAGAAGGAGATATACATATGAAAGAAACCGCTGCTGCTAAATT
CGAACGCCAGCACATGGACAGCCCAGATCTGGGTACCATGGGAAATTATGATAGTACTCCAATTGCGAAG
TCGGATCGTATAAAAAGACTTGTAGATCATCTGTATGCAAAGATGCCTGAGATTGAGGCGGCAAGAGCGG
AACTGATCACAGAATCATTTAAGGCTACGGAAGGTCAGCCGGTAGTGATGCGCAAAGCACGTGCTTTTGA
ACATATTTTAAAGAATCTTCCGATCATTATCAGACCAGAAGAATTAATTGTCGGAAGTACAACGATCGCA
CCGAGAGGATGCCAGACATATCCGGAATTTTCATATGAATGGTTAGAGGCAGAATTCGAAACAGTCGAAA
CAAGAAGTGCTGATCCATTCTATATTTCAGAGGAAACAAAAAAGAGATTATTAGCTGCAGATGCTTACTG
GAAAGGAAAAACAACCAGTGAGCTGGCAACTTCCTATATGGCTCCGGAGACACTCCGTGCCATGAAACAT
AATTTCTTTACACCGGGCAACTATTTTTATAATGGTGTAGGACATGTAACAGTTCAGTATGAAACCGTAT
TGGCGATCGGTCTGAATGGTGTAAAAGAAAAAGTCAGAAAAGAGATGGAGAACTGCCATTTTGGAGATGC
GGATTATTCTACCAAGATGTGTTTCTTAGAATCCATCCTGATTTCCTGTGATGCAGTCATCACTTATGCA
AATCGTTATGCGAAAATGGCAGAAGAGATGGCAGAGAAAGAAACAGATGCAGCAAGAAGACAGGAGCTTC
TGACAATTGCAAGAGTATGTAAAAATGTACCGGAATTCCCTGCTGAAAGCTTCCAGGAGGCGTGCCAGTC
CTTCTGGTTCATCCAGCAGGTATTACAGATTGAATCCAGTGGACATTCTATTTCACCGGGACGTTTTGAC
CAGTATATGTATCCTTATTACGAGAAGGATTTAAAAGAAGGCAGTCTCACCCGTGAGTACGCACAGGAAC
TGATCGACTGTATCTGGGTAAAATTAAATGATCTGAATAAATGTCGTGATGCCGCAAGTGCAGAAGGTTT
TGCAGGATATTCCTTATTCCAGAACCTGATCGTTGGTGGACAGACAGTTCAGGGAAGAGACGCTACCAAT
GATCTTTCGTTTATGTGCATCACTGCCAGTGAGCATGTATTTTTACCAATGCCATCCTTATCGATCCGTG
TGTGGCATGGATCATCCAAGGCATTATTAATGCGTGCGGCAGAGCTGACAAGAACCGGTATCGGTTTACC
GGCTTATTATAATGACGAAGTTATCATTCCTGCATTGGTTCATCGTGGAGCAACCATGGACGAGGCAAGG
AATTACAACATCATCGGATGTGTACAACCGCAGGTTCCGGGTAAAACAGACGGATGGCACGATGCAGCGT
TCTTCAATATGTGCCGCCCATTGGAGATGGTATTTTCCAATGGTTATGACAATGGAGAGATCGCAAGTAT
CCAGACCGGTAATGTGGAGAGCTTCCAGTCATTTGATGAATTTATGGAAGCATACAGAAAACAGATGTTA
TATAACATCGAATTGATGGTAAATGCAGATAATGCAATTGATTATGCTCATGCAAAGCTTGCACCATTAC
CATTTGAGTCATGTCTGGTAGATGACTGCATCAAGCGGGGAATGAGTGCACAGGAAGGCGGAGCAATTTA
TAACTTTACCGGTCCGCAGGGCTTTGGTATCGCAAATGTCGCAGACTCTTTATATACGATCAAGAAGCTG
GTATTTGAAGAAAAACGCATTACCATGGGCGAGTTAAAGAAAGCTCTTGAGATGAATTACGGTAAAGGGC
TGGATGCCACAACTGCCGGAGATATTGCAATGCAGGTTGCAAAAGGATTAAAAGATGCAGGTCAGGAAGT
GGGACCTGATGTGATAGCGAATACGATCAGACAGGTATTAGAGATGGAATTACCGGAAGATGTCAGGAAG
CGTTATGAAGAGATCCATGAAATGATCCTTGAACTTCCGAAATACGGAAATGATATTGATGAAGTAGATG
AGCTTGCCCGCGAGGCAGCATATTTCTACACAAGACCATTAGAGACATTCAAAAATCCAAGAGGTGGAAT
GTATCAGGCAGGTCTCTATCCGGTATCAGCCAATGTTCCATTAGGAGCTCAGACCGGTGCTACTCCGGAC
GGAAGATTAGCACATACTCCGGTGGCAGATGGAGTCGGACCGACATCAGGATTCGATATCAGTGGACCGA
CAGCATCCTGTAACTCAGTTGCAAAATTAGATCATGCGATCGCAAGTAACGGAACACTCTTTAATATGAA
AATGCATCCAACAGCTATGGCTGGAGAGAAGGGGCTGGAGAGCTTTATTTCTCTGATTCGTGGTTACTTT
GATCAGCAGGGTATGCACATGCAGTTTAATGTCGTAGACCGTGCAACTCTTTTGGACGCACAGGCTCATC
CAGAAAAATACAGTGGGCTGATCGTACGTGTAGCCGGATATTCTGCTTTGTTTACTACGTTATCGAAATC
CTTACAGGATGATATCATTAAGAGAACAGAACAGGCTGATAATCGACTCGAGCACCACCACCACCACCAC
TGAGATCCGGCTGCTAACAAAGCCCGAAAGGAAGCTGAGTTGGCTGCTGCCACCGCTGAGCAATAACTAG
CATAACCCCTTGGGGCCTCTAAACGGGTCTTGAGGGGTTTTTTGCTGAAAGGAGGAACTATATCCGGAT
