Features (pLannotate 1.2.2; 20 found; start..end, strand, type, name):
     12..440     +  rep_origin     f1 ori (sequence partly withheld): f1 bacteriophage origin of replication; arrow indicates direction of (+) strand synthesis
    493..550     +  promoter       AmpR promoter (fragment): bla
    559..1374    -  CDS            KanR: aminoglycoside phosphotransferase; aph(3')-Ia; confers resistance to kanamycin in bacteria or G418 (Geneticin®) in eukaryotes
   1496..2084    +  rep_origin     ori: high-copy-number ColE1/pMB1/pBR322/pUC origin of replication
   2270..2409    -  misc_feature   bom: basis of mobility region from pBR322
   2511..2702    -  CDS            rop: Rop protein, which maintains plasmids at low copy number; rop
   2719..3099    +  CDS            YPB1_ECOLX: Protein predicted: Swiss-Prot protein existence level 4. From Escherichia coli.
   3171..3462    -  CDS            TcR (fragment): tetracycline efflux protein; tet; confers resistance to tetracycline
   3477..3498    -  protein_bind   CAP binding site: CAP binding activates transcription in the presence of cAMP. E. coli catabolite activator protein
   3511..4593    -  CDS            lacI: lac repressor; lacI; The lac repressor binds to the lac operator to inhibit transcription in E. coli. This inhibition can be relieved by adding lactose or isopropyl-β-D-thiogalactopyranoside (IPTG).
   4594..4671    -  promoter       lacI promoter: lacI
   4679..4958    -  CDS            TcR (fragment): tetracycline efflux protein; tet; confers resistance to tetracycline
   4984..5002    +  promoter       T7 promoter: promoter for bacteriophage T7 RNA polymerase
   5003..5027    +  protein_bind   lac operator: The lac repressor binds to the lac operator to inhibit transcription in E. coli. This inhibition can be relieved by adding lactose or isopropyl-β-D-thiogalactopyranoside (IPTG). lac repressor encoded by lacI
   5042..5064    +  RBS            RBS: efficient ribosome binding site from bacteriophage T7 gene 10 (Olins and Rangwala, 1989)
   5075..5119    +  CDS            S-Tag: affinity and epitope tag derived from pancreatic ribonuclease A
   7487..7645    +  CDS            grcA (fragment): GRCA_VIBC3 - Protein inferred from homology: Swiss-Prot protein existence level 3. Acts as a radical domain for damaged PFL and possibly other radical proteins. From Vibrio cholerae serotype O1 (strain ATCC 39541 / Classical Ogawa 395 / O395).
   7670..7687    +  CDS            9xHis (fragment): 9xHis affinity tag
   7697..7746    +  CDS            SET1 (fragment): solubility-enhancement tag derived from T7 phage gene 10B
   7754..7801    +  terminator     T7 terminator: transcription terminator for bacteriophage T7 RNA polymerase
>Addgene plasmid #110178 | pET29b-PD-E440Q | addgene full sequence | sequence record 211441 | Addgene NGS Result
TGGCGAATGGG
[124 nt withheld, positions 12-135]
C
[91 nt withheld, positions 137-227]
A
[49 nt withheld, positions 229-277]
CCTTTGACGTTGGAGTCCACGTTCTTT
[37 nt withheld, positions 305-341]
ACCCTATCTCGGTCTATTCTTTTGATTTATAAGGGATTTTGCCGATTTCGGCCTATTGGTTAAAAAATGA
GCTGATTTAACAAAAATTTAACGCGAATTTTAACAAAATATTAACGCTTACAATTTAGGTGGCACTTTTC
GGGGAAATGTGCGCGGAACCCCTATTTGTTTATTTTTCTAAATACATTCAAATATGTATCCGCTCATGAA
TTAATTCTTAGAAAAACTCATCGAGCATCAAATGAAACTGCAATTTATTCATATCAGGATTATCAATACC
ATATTTTTGAAAAAGCCGTTTCTGTAATGAAGGAGAAAACTCACCGAGGCAGTTCCATAGGATGGCAAGA
TCCTGGTATCGGTCTGCGATTCCGACTCGTCCAACATCAATACAACCTATTAATTTCCCCTCGTCAAAAA
TAAGGTTATCAAGTGAGAAATCACCATGAGTGACGACTGAATCCGGTGAGAATGGCAAAAGTTTATGCAT
TTCTTTCCAGACTTGTTCAACAGGCCAGCCATTACGCTCGTCATCAAAATCACTCGCATCAACCAAACCG
TTATTCATTCGTGATTGCGCCTGAGCGAGACGAAATACGCGATCGCTGTTAAAAGGACAATTACAAACAG
GAATCGAATGCAACCGGCGCAGGAACACTGCCAGCGCATCAACAATATTTTCACCTGAATCAGGATATTC
TTCTAATACCTGGAATGCTGTTTTCCCGGGGATCGCAGTGGTGAGTAACCATGCATCATCAGGAGTACGG
ATAAAATGCTTGATGGTCGGAAGAGGCATAAATTCCGTCAGCCAGTTTAGTCTGACCATCTCATCTGTAA
CATCATTGGCAACGCTACCTTTGCCATGTTTCAGAAACAACTCTGGCGCATCGGGCTTCCCATACAATCG
ATAGATTGTCGCACCTGATTGCCCGACATTATCGCGAGCCCATTTATACCCATATAAATCAGCATCCATG
TTGGAATTTAATCGCGGCCTAGAGCAAGACGTTTCCCGTTGAATATGGCTCATAACACCCCTTGTATTAC
TGTTTATGTAAGCAGACAGTTTTATTGTTCATGACCAAAATCCCTTAACGTGAGTTTTCGTTCCACTGAG
CGTCAGACCCCGTAGAAAAGATCAAAGGATCTTCTTGAGATCCTTTTTTTCTGCGCGTAATCTGCTGCTT
GCAAACAAAAAAACCACCGCTACCAGCGGTGGTTTGTTTGCCGGATCAAGAGCTACCAACTCTTTTTCCG
AAGGTAACTGGCTTCAGCAGAGCGCAGATACCAAATACTGTCCTTCTAGTGTAGCCGTAGTTAGGCCACC
ACTTCAAGAACTCTGTAGCACCGCCTACATACCTCGCTCTGCTAATCCTGTTACCAGTGGCTGCTGCCAG
TGGCGATAAGTCGTGTCTTACCGGGTTGGACTCAAGACGATAGTTACCGGATAAGGCGCAGCGGTCGGGC
TGAACGGGGGGTTCGTGCACACAGCCCAGCTTGGAGCGAACGACCTACACCGAACTGAGATACCTACAGC
GTGAGCTATGAGAAAGCGCCACGCTTCCCGAAGGGAGAAAGGCGGACAGGTATCCGGTAAGCGGCAGGGT
CGGAACAGGAGAGCGCACGAGGGAGCTTCCAGGGGGAAACGCCTGGTATCTTTATAGTCCTGTCGGGTTT
CGCCACCTCTGACTTGAGCGTCGATTTTTGTGATGCTCGTCAGGGGGGCGGAGCCTATGGAAAAACGCCA
GCAACGCGGCCTTTTTACGGTTCCTGGCCTTTTGCTGGCCTTTTGCTCACATGTTCTTTCCTGCGTTATC
CCCTGATTCTGTGGATAACCGTATTACCGCCTTTGAGTGAGCTGATACCGCTCGCCGCAGCCGAACGACC
GAGCGCAGCGAGTCAGTGAGCGAGGAAGCGGAAGAGCGCCTGATGCGGTATTTTCTCCTTACGCATCTGT
GCGGTATTTCACACCGCAATGGTGCACTCTCAGTACAATCTGCTCTGATGCCGCATAGTTAAGCCAGTAT
ACACTCCGCTATCGCTACGTGACTGGGTCATGGCTGCGCCCCGACACCCGCCAACACCCGCTGACGCGCC
CTGACGGGCTTGTCTGCTCCCGGCATCCGCTTACAGACAAGCTGTGACCGTCTCCGGGAGCTGCATGTGT
CAGAGGTTTTCACCGTCATCACCGAAACGCGCGAGGCAGCTGCGGTAAAGCTCATCAGCGTGGTCGTGAA
GCGATTCACAGATGTCTGCCTGTTCATCCGCGTCCAGCTCGTTGAGTTTCTCCAGAAGCGTTAATGTCTG
GCTTCTGATAAAGCGGGCCATGTTAAGGGCGGTTTTTTCCTGTTTGGTCACTGATGCCTCCGTGTAAGGG
GGATTTCTGTTCATGGGGGTAATGATACCGATGAAACGAGAGAGGATGCTCACGATACGGGTTACTGATG
ATGAACATGCCCGGTTACTGGAACGTTGTGAGGGTAAACAACTGGCGGTATGGATGCGGCGGGACCAGAG
AAAAATCACTCAGGGTCAATGCCAGCGCTTCGTTAATACAGATGTAGGTGTTCCACAGGGTAGCCAGCAG
CATCCTGCGATGCAGATCCGGAACATAATGGTGCAGGGCGCTGACTTCCGCGTTTCCAGACTTTACGAAA
CACGGAAACCGAAGACCATTCATGTTGTTGCTCAGGTCGCAGACGTTTTGCAGCAGCAGTCGCTTCACGT
TCGCTCGCGTATCGGTGATTCATTCTGCTAACCAGTAAGGCAACCCCGCCAGCCTAGCCGGGTCCTCAAC
GACAGGAGCACGATCATGCGCACCCGTGGGGCCGCCATGCCGGCGATAATGGCCTGCTTCTCGCCGAAAC
GTTTGGTGGCGGGACCAGTGACGAAGGCTTGAGCGAGGGCGTGCAAGATTCCGAATACCGCAAGCGACAG
GCCGATCATCGTCGCGCTCCAGCGAAAGCGGTCCTCGCCGAAAATGACCCAGAGCGCTGCCGGCACCTGT
CCTACGAGTTGCATGATAAAGAAGACAGTCATAAGTGCGGCGACGATAGTCATGCCCCGCGCCCACCGGA
AGGAGCTGACTGGGTTGAAGGCTCTCAAGGGCATCGGTCGAGATCCCGGTGCCTAATGAGTGAGCTAACT
TACATTAATTGCGTTGCGCTCACTGCCCGCTTTCCAGTCGGGAAACCTGTCGTGCCAGCTGCATTAATGA
ATCGGCCAACGCGCGGGGAGAGGCGGTTTGCGTATTGGGCGCCAGGGTGGTTTTTCTTTTCACCAGTGAG
ACGGGCAACAGCTGATTGCCCTTCACCGCCTGGCCCTGAGAGAGTTGCAGCAAGCGGTCCACGCTGGTTT
GCCCCAGCAGGCGAAAATCCTGTTTGATGGTGGTTAACGGCGGGATATAACATGAGCTGTCTTCGGTATC
GTCGTATCCCACTACCGAGATGTCCGCACCAACGCGCAGCCCGGACTCGGTAATGGCGCGCATTGCGCCC
AGCGCCATCTGATCGTTGGCAACCAGCATCGCAGTGGGAACGATGCCCTCATTCAGCATTTGCATGGTTT
GTTGAAAACCGGACATGGCACTCCAGTCGCCTTCCCGTTCCGCTATCGGCTGAATTTGATTGCGAGTGAG
ATATTTATGCCAGCCAGCCAGACGCAGACGCGCCGAGACAGAACTTAATGGGCCCGCTAACAGCGCGATT
TGCTGGTGACCCAATGCGACCAGATGCTCCACGCCCAGTCGCGTACCGTCTTCATGGGAGAAAATAATAC
TGTTGATGGGTGTCTGGTCAGAGACATCAAGAAATAACGCCGGAACATTAGTGCAGGCAGCTTCCACAGC
AATGGCATCCTGGTCATCCAGCGGATAGTTAATGATCAGCCCACTGACGCGTTGCGCGAGAAGATTGTGC
ACCGCCGCTTTACAGGCTTCGACGCCGCTTCGTTCTACCATCGACACCACCACGCTGGCACCCAGTTGAT
CGGCGCGAGATTTAATCGCCGCGACAATTTGCGACGGCGCGTGCAGGGCCAGACTGGAGGTGGCAACGCC
AATCAGCAACGACTGTTTGCCCGCCAGTTGTTGTGCCACGCGGTTGGGAATGTAATTCAGCTCCGCCATC
GCCGCTTCCACTTTTTCCCGCGTTTTCGCAGAAACGTGGCTGGCCTGGTTCACCACGCGGGAAACGGTCT
GATAAGAGACACCGGCATACTCTGCGACATCGTATAACGTTACTGGTTTCACATTCACCACCCTGAATTG
ACTCTCTTCCGGGCGCTATCATGCCATACCGCGAAAGGTTTTGCGCCATTCGATGGTGTCCGGGATCTCG
ACGCTCTCCCTTATGCGACTCCTGCATTAGGAAGCAGCCCAGTAGTAGGTTGAGGCCGTTGAGCACCGCC
GCCGCAAGGAATGGTGCATGCAAGGAGATGGCGCCCAACAGTCCCCCGGCCACGGGGCCTGCCACCATAC
CCACGCCGAAACAAGCGCTCATGAGCCCGAAGTGGCGAGCCCGATCTTCCCCATCGGTGATGTCGGCGAT
ATAGGCGCCAGCAACCGCACCTGTGGCGCCGGTGATGCCGGCCACGATGCGTCCGGCGTAGAGGATCGAG
ATCGATCTCGATCCCGCGAAATTAATACGACTCACTATAGGGGAATTGTGAGCGGATAACAATTCCCCTC
TAGAAATAATTTTGTTTAACTTTAAGAAGGAGATATACATATGAAAGAAACCGCTGCTGCTAAATTCGAA
CGCCAGCACATGGACAGCCCAGATCTGGGTACCATGGGAAATTATGATAGTACTCCAATTGCGAAGTCGG
ATCGTATAAAAAGACTTGTAGATCATCTGTATGCAAAGATGCCTGAGATTGAGGCGGCAAGAGCGGAACT
GATCACAGAATCATTTAAGGCTACGGAAGGTCAGCCGGTAGTGATGCGCAAAGCACGTGCTTTTGAACAT
ATTTTAAAGAATCTTCCGATCATTATCAGACCAGAAGAATTAATTGTCGGAAGTACAACGATCGCACCGA
GAGGATGCCAGACATATCCGGAATTTTCATATGAATGGTTAGAGGCAGAATTCGAAACAGTCGAAACAAG
AAGTGCTGATCCATTCTATATTTCAGAGGAAACAAAAAAGAGATTATTAGCTGCAGATGCTTACTGGAAA
GGAAAAACAACCAGTGAGCTGGCAACTTCCTATATGGCTCCGGAGACACTCCGTGCCATGAAACATAATT
TCTTTACACCGGGCAACTATTTTTATAATGGTGTAGGACATGTAACAGTTCAGTATGAAACCGTATTGGC
GATCGGTCTGAATGGTGTAAAAGAAAAAGTCAGAAAAGAGATGGAGAACTGCCATTTTGGAGATGCGGAT
TATTCTACCAAGATGTGTTTCTTAGAATCCATCCTGATTTCCTGTGATGCAGTCATCACTTATGCAAATC
GTTATGCGAAAATGGCAGAAGAGATGGCAGAGAAAGAAACAGATGCAGCAAGAAGACAGGAGCTTCTGAC
AATTGCAAGAGTATGTAAAAATGTACCGGAATTCCCTGCTGAAAGCTTCCAGGAGGCGTGCCAGTCCTTC
TGGTTCATCCAGCAGGTATTACAGATTGAATCCAGTGGACATTCTATTTCACCGGGACGTTTTGACCAGT
ATATGTATCCTTATTACGAGAAGGATTTAAAAGAAGGCAGTCTCACCCGTGAGTACGCACAGGAACTGAT
CGACTGTATCTGGGTAAAATTAAATGATCTGAATAAATGTCGTGATGCCGCAAGTGCAGAAGGTTTTGCA
GGATATTCCTTATTCCAGAACCTGATCGTTGGTGGACAGACAGTTCAGGGAAGAGACGCTACCAATGATC
TTTCGTTTATGTGCATCACTGCCAGTGAGCATGTATTTTTACCAATGCCATCCTTATCGATCCGTGTGTG
GCATGGATCATCCAAGGCATTATTAATGCGTGCGGCAGAGCTGACAAGAACCGGTATCGGTTTACCGGCT
TATTATAATGACGAAGTTATCATTCCTGCATTGGTTCATCGTGGAGCAACCATGGACGAGGCAAGGAATT
ACAACATCATCGGATGTGTACAACCGCAGGTTCCGGGTAAAACAGACGGATGGCACGATGCAGCGTTCTT
CAATATGTGCCGCCCATTGGAGATGGTATTTTCCAATGGTTATGACAATGGAGAGATCGCAAGTATCCAG
ACCGGTAATGTGGAGAGCTTCCAGTCATTTGATGAATTTATGGAAGCATACAGAAAACAGATGTTATATA
ACATCGAATTGATGGTAAATGCAGATAATGCAATTGATTATGCTCATGCAAAGCTTGCACCATTACCATT
TGAGTCATGTCTGGTAGATGACTGCATCAAGCGGGGAATGAGTGCACAGGAAGGCGGAGCAATTTATAAC
TTTACCGGTCCGCAGGGCTTTGGTATCGCAAATGTCGCAGACTCTTTATATACGATCAAGAAGCTGGTAT
TTGAAGAAAAACGCATTACCATGGGCGAGTTAAAGAAAGCTCTTGAGATGAATTACGGTAAAGGGCTGGA
TGCCACAACTGCCGGAGATATTGCAATGCAGGTTGCAAAAGGATTAAAAGATGCAGGTCAGGAAGTGGGA
CCTGATGTGATAGCGAATACGATCAGACAGGTATTAGAGATGGAATTACCGGAAGATGTCAGGAAGCGTT
ATGAAGAGATCCATGAAATGATCCTTGAACTTCCGAAATACGGAAATGATATTGATGAAGTAGATGAGCT
TGCCCGCGAGGCAGCATATTTCTACACAAGACCATTAGAGACATTCAAAAATCCAAGAGGTGGAATGTAT
CAGGCAGGTCTCTATCCGGTATCAGCCAATGTTCCATTAGGAGCTCAGACCGGTGCTACTCCGGACGGAA
GATTAGCACATACTCCGGTGGCAGATGGAGTCGGACCGACATCAGGATTCGATATCAGTGGACCGACAGC
ATCCTGTAACTCAGTTGCAAAATTAGATCATGCGATCGCAAGTAACGGAACACTCTTTAATATGAAAATG
CATCCAACAGCTATGGCTGGAGAGAAGGGGCTGGAGAGCTTTATTTCTCTGATTCGTGGTTACTTTGATC
AGCAGGGTATGCACATGCAGTTTAATGTCGTAGACCGTGCAACTCTTTTGGACGCACAGGCTCATCCAGA
AAAATACAGTGGGCTGATCGTACGTGTAGCCGGATATTCTGCTTTGTTTACTACGTTATCGAAATCCTTA
CAGGATGATATCATTAAGAGAACAGAACAGGCTGATAATCGACTCGAGCACCACCACCACCACCACTGAG
ATCCGGCTGCTAACAAAGCCCGAAAGGAAGCTGAGTTGGCTGCTGCCACCGCTGAGCAATAACTAGCATA
ACCCCTTGGGGCCTCTAAACGGGTCTTGAGGGGTTTTTTGCTGAAAGGAGGAACTATATCCGGAT
